Addgene plasmid #174494: pnEA-vH_His-TEV-DSep1-msfGFP
Purpose: bacterial expression of Drosophila Sep1 fused to monomeric superfolder GFP
Depositing lab: Manos Mavrakis. Depositing organization: CNRS UMR 7249, Institut Fresnel. Publication: Insights into animal septins using recombinant human septin octamers with distinct SEPT9 isoforms. Iv F, Martins CS, Castro-Linares G, Taveneau C, Barbier P, Verdier-Pinard P, Camoin L, Audebert S, Tsai FC, Ramond L, Llewellyn A, Belhabib M, Nakazawa K, Di Cicco A, Vincentelli R, Wenger J, Cabantous S, Koenderink GH, Bertin A, Mavrakis M. J Cell Sci. 2021 Jul 8. pii: 270842. doi: 10.1242/jcs.258484. PubMed 34237139.
Backbone
  Vector backbone: pnEA-vH
  Total vector size (bp): 7545
  Vector type: Bacterial Expression
Growth in bacteria
  Bacterial resistance: Ampicillin, 100 μg/mL
  Growth temperature: 37°C
  Growth strain: DH5alpha
  Copy number: High Copy
Gene/Insert
  Gene/Insert name: Sep1 (alt name: Septin 1)
  Species: D. melanogaster (fly)
  Entrez Gene: Sep1 (a.k.a. Dmel_CG1403, 38960, CG1403, DSep1, Diff6, Dmel\CG1403, anon-19Fa, dSEPT1, iby, sep1, tu1)
  Tag / fusion protein: His6-TEV (N terminal on insert); msfGFP (C terminal on insert)
  Cloning method: Gibson Cloning
  Sequencing primers: 5′ T7; 3′ T7 terminal
Terms and licenses: Academic/Nonprofit Terms; Industry Terms: Not Available to Industry
Depositor comments: For protein expression, grow at 17degC.
How to cite: pnEA-vH_His-TEV-DSep1-msfGFP was a gift from Manos Mavrakis (Addgene plasmid # 174494 ; http://n2t.net/addgene:174494 ; RRID:Addgene_174494)
