[The description below was written by a language model from this plasmid's Addgene catalogue record and pLannotate feature annotations shown in this document.]
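Description:
pnEA-vH_His-TEV-DSep1-msfGFP is a bacterial expression plasmid of about 7.5 kb built on the pnEA-vH backbone, a pET-like vector with pBR322-derived architecture. It replicates in E. coli from a ColE1/pMB1-type origin and carries the bom mobility region and the rop gene. The catalogue lists it as high copy, although rop is normally associated with reduced copy number. Selection is by ampicillin through the bla β-lactamase gene under its own promoter. Several fragments of the tetracycline efflux gene and its promoter are annotated around the expression cassette. These appear to be non-functional remnants of the parental backbone, interrupted by the inserted lacI and T7 modules.

The payload is Drosophila melanogaster Septin 1 (Sep1, also called DSep1), introduced by Gibson cloning. Its N-terminus is fused to a His6 tag followed by a TEV protease cleavage site, and its C-terminus is fused directly to monomeric superfolder GFP. The annotation software labels the fluorescent protein as the closely related moxGFP and picks up the His/TEV region only as a short tag fragment. Transcription is driven by a T7 promoter with an adjacent lac operator, translation uses the phage T7 gene 10 ribosome binding site, and a T7 terminator closes the cassette. The plasmid-borne lacI gene supplies repressor, so expression is held off until induction with IPTG in a host that provides T7 RNA polymerase.

The construct is intended for recombinant production of fluorescently labelled fly Sep1. The His tag allows affinity purification and can be removed with TEV protease. The associated publication concerns reconstituted recombinant animal septin complexes.
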