Features (pLannotate 1.2.2; 21 found; start..end, strand, type, name):
    104..208     +  promoter       AmpR promoter: bla
    209..1069    +  CDS            AmpR: β-lactamase; bla; confers resistance to ampicillin, carbenicillin, and related antibiotics
   1240..1828    +  rep_origin     ori: high-copy-number ColE1/pMB1/pBR322/pUC origin of replication
   2014..2153    -  misc_feature   bom: basis of mobility region from pBR322
   2255..2446    -  CDS            rop: Rop protein, which maintains plasmids at low copy number; rop
   2463..2843    +  CDS            YPB1_ECOLX: Protein predicted: Swiss-Prot protein existence level 4. From Escherichia coli.
   3085..3709    -  CDS            TcR (fragment): tetracycline efflux protein; tet; confers resistance to tetracycline
   3724..3745    -  protein_bind   CAP binding site: CAP binding activates transcription in the presence of cAMP. E. coli catabolite activator protein
   3758..4839    -  CDS            lacI: lac repressor; lacI; The lac repressor binds to the lac operator to inhibit transcription in E. coli. This inhibition can be relieved by adding lactose or isopropyl-β-D-thiogalactopyranoside (IPTG).
   4840..4917    -  promoter       lacI promoter: lacI
   4925..5204    -  CDS            TcR (fragment): tetracycline efflux protein; tet; confers resistance to tetracycline
   5226..5244    +  promoter       T7 promoter: promoter for bacteriophage T7 RNA polymerase
   5245..5269    +  protein_bind   lac operator: The lac repressor binds to the lac operator to inhibit transcription in E. coli. This inhibition can be relieved by adding lactose or isopropyl-β-D-thiogalactopyranoside (IPTG). lac repressor encoded by lacI
   5284..5306    +  RBS            RBS: efficient ribosome binding site from bacteriophage T7 gene 10 (Olins and Rangwala, 1989)
   5325..5341    +  CDS            capTEV™ (fragment): composite tag for in vivo biotinylation, TEV protease cleavage, and 6xHis tagging
   5388..6470    +  CDS            Sep1: SEPT1_DROME - Also known as Diff6, iby. Experimental evidence at protein level: Swiss-Prot protein existence level 1. Involved in cytokinesis (Probable). May be involved in p53- dependent apoptosis (PubMed:17456438). From Drosophila melanogaster (Fruit fly).
   6471..7184    +  CDS            moxGFP: moxGFP is a basic (constitutively fluorescent) green fluorescent protein published in 2015, derived from Aequorea victoria. It is reported to be a rapidly-maturing monomer.
   7225..7274    +  CDS            SET1 (fragment): solubility-enhancement tag derived from T7 phage gene 10B
   7282..7329    +  terminator     T7 terminator: transcription terminator for bacteriophage T7 RNA polymerase
   7352..7456    -  CDS            TcR (fragment): tetracycline efflux protein; tet; confers resistance to tetracycline
   7504..7532    -  promoter       tet promoter: E. coli promoter for tetracycline efflux protein gene
>Addgene plasmid #174494 | pnEA-vH_His-TEV-DSep1-msfGFP | addgene full sequence | sequence record 348611 | Addgene NGS Result
TTCTTGAAGACGAAAGGGCCTCGTGATACGCCTATTTTTATAGGTTAATGTCATGATAATAATGGTTTCT
TAGACGTCAGGTGGCACTTTTCGGGGAAATGTGCGCGGAACCCCTATTTGTTTATTTTTCTAAATACATT
CAAATATGTATCCGCTCATGAGACAATAACCCTGATAAATGCTTCAATAATATTGAAAAAGGAAGAGTAT
GAGTATTCAACATTTCCGTGTCGCCCTTATTCCCTTTTTTGCGGCATTTTGCCTTCCTGTTTTTGCTCAC
CCAGAAACGCTGGTGAAAGTAAAAGATGCTGAAGATCAGTTGGGTGCACGAGTGGGTTACATCGAACTGG
ATCTCAACAGCGGTAAGATCCTTGAGAGTTTTCGCCCCGAAGAACGTTTTCCAATGATGAGCACTTTTAA
AGTTCTGCTATGTGGCGCGGTATTATCCCGTGTTGACGCCGGGCAAGAGCAACTCGGTCGCCGCATACAC
TATTCTCAGAATGACTTGGTTGAGTACTCACCAGTCACAGAAAAGCATCTTACGGATGGCATGACAGTAA
GAGAATTATGCAGTGCTGCCATAACCATGAGTGATAACACTGCGGCCAACTTACTTCTGACAACGATCGG
AGGACCGAAGGAGCTAACCGCTTTTTTGCACAACATGGGGGATCATGTAACTCGCCTTGATCGTTGGGAA
CCGGAGCTGAATGAAGCCATACCAAACGACGAGCGTGACACCACGATGCCTGCAGCAATGGCAACAACGT
TGCGCAAACTATTAACTGGCGAACTACTTACTCTAGCTTCCCGGCAACAATTAATAGACTGGATGGAGGC
GGATAAAGTTGCAGGACCACTTCTGCGCTCGGCCCTTCCGGCTGGCTGGTTTATTGCTGATAAATCTGGA
GCCGGTGAGCGTGGGTCTCGCGGTATCATTGCAGCACTGGGGCCAGATGGTAAGCCCTCCCGTATCGTAG
TTATCTACACGACGGGGAGTCAGGCAACTATGGATGAACGAAATAGACAGATCGCTGAGATAGGTGCCTC
ACTGATTAAGCATTGGTAACTGTCAGACCAAGTTTACTCATATATACTTTAGATTGATTTAAAACTTCAT
TTTTAATTTAAAAGGATCTAGGTGAAGATCCTTTTTGATAATCTCATGACCAAAATCCCTTAACGTGAGT
TTTCGTTCCACTGAGCGTCAGACCCCGTAGAAAAGATCAAAGGATCTTCTTGAGATCCTTTTTTTCTGCG
CGTAATCTGCTGCTTGCAAACAAAAAAACCACCGCTACCAGCGGTGGTTTGTTTGCCGGATCAAGAGCTA
CCAACTCTTTTTCCGAAGGTAACTGGCTTCAGCAGAGCGCAGATACCAAATACTGTCCTTCTAGTGTAGC
CGTAGTTAGGCCACCACTTCAAGAACTCTGTAGCACCGCCTACATACCTCGCTCTGCTAATCCTGTTACC
AGTGGCTGCTGCCAGTGGCGATAAGTCGTGTCTTACCGGGTTGGACTCAAGACGATAGTTACCGGATAAG
GCGCAGCGGTCGGGCTGAACGGGGGGTTCGTGCACACAGCCCAGCTTGGAGCGAACGACCTACACCGAAC
TGAGATACCTACAGCGTGAGCTATGAGAAAGCGCCACGCTTCCCGAAGGGAGAAAGGCGGACAGGTATCC
GGTAAGCGGCAGGGTCGGAACAGGAGAGCGCACGAGGGAGCTTCCAGGGGGAAACGCCTGGTATCTTTAT
AGTCCTGTCGGGTTTCGCCACCTCTGACTTGAGCGTCGATTTTTGTGATGCTCGTCAGGGGGGCGGAGCC
TATGGAAAAACGCCAGCAACGCGGCCTTTTTACGGTTCCTGGCCTTTTGCTGGCCTTTTGCTCACATGTT
CTTTCCTGCGTTATCCCCTGATTCTGTGGATAACCGTATTACCGCCTTTGAGTGAGCTGATACCGCTCGC
CGCAGCCGAACGACCGAGCGCAGCGAGTCAGTGAGCGAGGAAGCGGAAGAGCGCCTGATGCGGTATTTTC
TCCTTACGCATCTGTGCGGTATTTCACACCGCAATGGTGCACTCTCAGTACAATCTGCTCTGATGCCGCA
TAGTTAAGCCAGTATACACTCCGCTATCGCTACGTGACTGGGTCATGGCTGCGCCCCGACACCCGCCAAC
ACCCGCTGACGCGCCCTGACGGGCTTGTCTGCTCCCGGCATCCGCTTACAGACAAGCTGTGACCGTCTCC
GGGAGCTGCATGTGTCAGAGGTTTTCACCGTCATCACCGAAACGCGCGAGGCAGCTGCGGTAAAGCTCAT
CAGCGTGGTCGTGAAGCGATTCACAGATGTCTGCCTGTTCATCCGCGTCCAGCTCGTTGAGTTTCTCCAG
AAGCGTTAATGTCTGGCTTCTGATAAAGCGGGCCATGTTAAGGGCGGTTTTTTCCTGTTTGGTCACTGAT
GCCTCCGTGTAAGGGGGATTTCTGTTCATGGGGGTAATGATACCGATGAAACGAGAGAGGATGCTCACGA
TACGGGTTACTGATGATGAACATGCCCGGTTACTGGAACGTTGTGAGGGTAAACAACTGGCGGTATGGAT
GCGGCGGGACCAGAGAAAAATCACTCAGGGTCAATGCCAGCGCTTCGTTAATACAGATGTAGGTGTTCCA
CAGGGTAGCCAGCAGCATCCTGCGATGCAGATCCGGAACATAATGGTGCAGGGCGCTGACTTCCGCGTTT
CCAGACTTTACGAAACACGGAAACCGAAGACCATTCATGTTGTTGCTCAGGTCGCAGACGTTTTGCAGCA
GCAGTCGCTTCACGTTCGCTCGCGTATCGGTGATTCATTCTGCTAACCAGTAAGGCAACCCCGCCAGCCT
AGCCGGGTCCTCAACGACAGGAGCACGATCATGCGCACCCGTGGCCAGGACCCAACGCTGCCCGAGATGC
GCCGCGTGCGGCTGCTGGAGATGGCGGACGCGATGGATATGTTCTGCCAAGGGTTGGTTTGCGCATTCAC
AGTTCTCCGCAAGAATTGATTGGCTCCAATTCTTGGAGTGGTGAATCCGTTAGCGAGGTGCCGCCGGCTT
CCATTCAGGTCGAGGTGGCCCGGCTCCATGCACCGCGACGCAACGCGGGGAGGCAGACAAGGTATAGGGC
GGCGCCTACAATCCATGCCAACCCGTTCCATGTGCTCGCCGAGGCGGCATAAATCGCCGTGACGATCAGC
GGTCCAATGATCGAAGTTAGGCTGGTAAGAGCCGCGAGCGATCCTTGAAGCTGTCCCTGATGGTCGTCAT
CTACCTGCCTGGACAGCATGGCCTGCAACGCGGGCATCCCGATGCCGCCGGAAGCGAGAAGAATCATAAT
GGGGAAGGCCATCCAGCCTCGCGTCGCGAACGCCAGCAAGACGTAGCCCAGCGCGTCGGCCGCCATGCCG
GCGATAATGGCCTGCTTCTCGCCGAAACGTTTGGTGGCGGGACCAGTGACGAAGGCTTGAGCGAGGGCGT
GCAAGATTCCGAATACCGCAAGCGACAGGCCGATCATCGTCGCGCTCCAGCGAAAGCGGTCCTCGCCGAA
AATGACCCAGAGCGCTGCCGGCACCTGTCCTACGAGTTGCATGATAAAGAAGACAGTCATAAGTGCGGCG
ACGATAGTCATGCCCCGCGCCCACCGGAAGGAGCTGACTGGGTTGAAGGCTCTCAAGGGCATCGGTCGAG
ATCCCGGTGCCTAATGAGTGAGCTAACTTACATTAATTGCGTTGCGCTCACTGCCCGCTTTCCAGTCGGG
AAACTGTCGTGCCAGCTGCATTAATGAATCGGCCAACGCGCGGGGAGAGGCGGTTTGCGTATTGGGCGCC
AGGGTGGTTTTTCTTTTCACCAGTGAGACGGGCAACAGCTGATTGCCCTTCACCGCCTGGCCCTGAGAGA
GTTGCAGCAAGCGGTCCACGCTGGTTTGCCCCAGCAGGCGAAAATCCTGTTTGATGGTGGTTAACGGCGG
GATATAACATGAGCTGTCTTCGGTATCGTCGTATCCCACTACCGAGATATCCGCACCAACGCGCAGCCCG
GACTCGGTAATGGCGCGCATTGCGCCCAGCGCCATCTGATCGTTGGCAACCAGCATCGCAGTGGGAACGA
TGCCCTCATTCAGCATTTGCATGGTTTGTTGAAAACCGGACATGGCACTCCAGTCGCCTTCCCGTTCCGC
TATCGGCTGAATTTGATTGCGAGTGAGATATTTATGCCAGCCAGCCAGACGCAGACGCGCCGAGACAGAA
CTTAATGGGCCCGCTAACAGCGCGATTTGCTGGTGACCCAATGCGACCAGATGCTCCACGCCCAGTCGCG
TACCGTCTTCATGGGAGAAAATAATACTGTTGATGGGTGTCTGGTCAGAGACATCAAGAAATAACGCCGG
AACATTAGTGCAGGCAGCTTCCACAGCAATGGCATCCTGGTCATCCAGCGGATAGTTAATGATCAGCCCA
CTGACGCGTTGCGCGAGAAGATTGTGCACCGCCGCTTTACAGGCTTCGACGCCGCTTCGTTCTACCATCG
ACACCACCACGCTGGCACCCAGTTGATCGGCGCGAGATTTAATCGCCGCGACAATTTGCGACGGCGCGTG
CAGGGCCAGACTGGAGGTGGCAACGCCAATCAGCAACGACTGTTTGCCCGCCAGTTGTTGTGCCACGCGG
TTGGGAATGTAATTCAGCTCCGCCATCGCCGCTTCCACTTTTTCCCGCGTTTTCGCAGAAACGTGGCTGG
CCTGGTTCACCACGCGGGAAACGGTCTGATAAGAGACACCGGCATACTCTGCGACATCGTATAACGTTAC
TGGTTTCACATTCACCACCCTGAATTGACTCTCTTCCGGGCGCTATCATGCCATACCGCGAAAGGTTTTG
CGCCATTCGATGGTGTCCGGGATCTCGACGCTCTCCCTTATGCGACTCCTGCATTAGGAAGCAGCCCAGT
AGTAGGTTGAGGCCGTTGAGCACCGCCGCCGCAAGGAATGGTGCATGCAAGGAGATGGCGCCCAACAGTC
CCCCGGCCACGGGGCCTGCCACCATACCCACGCCGAAACAAGCGCTCATGAGCCCGAAGTGGCGAGCCCG
ATCTTCCCCATCGGTGATGTCGGCGATATAGGCGCCAGCAACCGCACCTGTGGCGCCGGTGATGCCGGCC
ACGATGCGTCCGGCGTAGAGGATCGAGATCTCGATCCCGCGAAATTAATACGACTCACTATAGGGGAATT
GTGAGCGGATAACAATTCCCCACTAGTAATAATTTTGTTTAACTTTAAGAAGGAGATATACCATGGGCAG
CAGCCATCATCATCATCATCACAGCAGCGGTACCGGCAGCGGCGAAAACCTTTACTTCCAGGGCCATATG
GCCGATACAAAGGGCTTTTCCAGCATCGAGACGCCCGGCTATGTGGGCTTCGCCAACCTGCCCAACCAGG
TGCATCGAAAGTCCGTGAAAAAGGGATTCGAGTTCACCCTAATGGTGGTGGGCGAGTCCGGACTGGGCAA
GTCCACGCTGGTCAATAGTCTCTTTCTCACCGATCTCTATCCCGAGCGCATTATTCCGGACGCCATAGAG
AAACAAAAGCAAACCGTAAAGCTGGAGGCATCGACGGTGGAGATCGAGGAGCGCGGCGTCAAGCTAAGAT
TGACGGTGGTGGACACACCCGGATTCGGCGATGCCATCGACAACTCCAACAGCTTTGGTGCCATACTCGA
GTACATCGATGAGCAATACGAGCGCTTCCTGCGCGACGAGAGCGGCCTGAACAGACGCAACATTGTGGAC
AATCGCATTCACTGCTGTTTCTACTTTATATCGCCGTTCGGTCATGGCCTAAAACCCCTGGACGTAGAGT
TCATGAAGAAGCTGCACTCTAAAGTTAACATTGTGCCCGTGATCGCAAAGGCCGATTGTCTCACAAAGAA
GGAGATCCTGCGCCTGAAGTGCCGCATTATGCAGGAGATCGAGAGCCACGGCATCAAGATCTACCCACTG
CCAGACTGTGATTCCGATGAGGACGAGGACTACAAGGAGCAGGTGAAGCAACTTAAGGAAGCTGTGCCTT
TCGCCGTCTGCGGCGCCAACACACTGCTCGAGGTCAAGGGCAAGAAGGTGCGCGGTCGTCTGTATCCATG
GGGCGTGGTCGAGGTAGAGAATCCCGATCACTGCGACTTCATCAAGCTGCGCACGATGCTCATCACCCAC
ATGCAGGACCTGCAGGAGGTCACGCAGGAGGTGCACTACGAAAACTACCGCTCCGACCGCCTCGCCAAGG
GCATCAAGGGCAAGGAGAACGGCGTGAAGGCCGAGCGGGACAGCAGCTCGCAGGTGGTGTCGAACAGCGT
GCTCGGCGAGAAGGACCGCATCCTGCAAGAGAAGGAGGCCGAGCTGCGGCGCATGCAGGAGATGCTCGCC
CAGATGCAGGCGCGCATGCAGGCCCAGCAGGTGTCCAAGGGCGAGGAGCTGTTCACCGGCGTGGTGCCCA
TCCTGGTGGAGCTGGATGGCGACGTGAACGGCCACAAGTTCAGCGTGCGCGGCGAGGGCGAGGGCGACGC
CACCAACGGCAAGCTGACCCTGAAGTTCATCTGCACCACCGGCAAGCTGCCCGTGCCCTGGCCCACCCTG
GTGACCACCCTGACCTACGGCGTGCAGTGCTTCAGCCGCTACCCCGATCACATGAAGCAGCACGATTTCT
TCAAGAGCGCCATGCCCGAGGGCTACGTGCAGGAGCGCACCATCAGCTTCAAGGATGACGGCACCTACAA
GACCCGCGCCGAGGTGAAGTTCGAGGGCGATACCCTGGTGAACCGCATCGAGCTGAAGGGCATCGATTTC
AAGGAGGATGGCAACATCCTGGGCCACAAGCTGGAGTACAACTTCAACAGCCACAACGTGTACATCACCG
CCGATAAGCAGAAGAACGGCATCAAGGCCAACTTCAAGATCCGCCACAATGTGGAGGATGGCTCCGTGCA
GCTGGCCGATCACTACCAGCAGAACACCCCCATCGGCGACGGCCCAGTGCTGCTGCCCGATAACCACTAC
CTGAGCACCCAGAGCAAGCTGTCCAAGGACCCCAACGAGAAGCGCGATCACATGGTGCTGCTGGAGTTCG
TGACCGCCGCCGGCATCACCCTGGGCATGGATGAGCTGTACAAGTAAGGATCCTAATAGTCTAGAGCTAG
CCCTAGGAGATCCGGCTGCTAACAAAGCCCGAAAGGAAGCTGAGTTGGCTGCTGCCACCGCTGAGCAATA
ACTAGCATAACCCCTTGGGGCCTCTAAACGGGTCTTGAGGGGTTTTTTGCTGAAAGGAGGAACTATATCC
GGATATCCCGCAAGAGGCCCGGCAGTACCGGCATAACCAAGCCTATGCCTACAGCATCCAGGGTGACGGT
GCCGAGGATGACGATGAGCGCATTGTTAGATTTCATACACGGTGCCTGACTGCGTTAGCAATTTAACTGT
GATAAACTACCGCATTAAAGCTTATCGATGATAAGCTGTCAAACATGAGAA
